>Addgene plasmid #91903 | pC011 LwCas13a locus with targeting spacer | addgene full sequence | sequence record 193532 | Addgene NGS Result
GACAAGGTATAGGGCGGCGCCTACAATCCATGCCAACCCGTTCCATGTGCTCGCCGAGGCGGCATAAATC
GCCGTGACGATCAGCGGTCCAATGATCGAAGTTAGGCTGGTAAGAGCCGCGAGCGATCCTTGAAGCTGTC
CCTGATGGTCGTCATCTACCTGCCTGGACAGCATGGCCTGCAACGCGGGCATCCCGATGCCGCCGGAAGC
GAGAAGAATCATAATGGGGAAGGCCATCCAGCCTCGCGTCGCGAACGCCAGCAAGACGTAGCCCAGCGCG
TCGGCCGCCATGCCGGCGATAATGGCCTGCTTCTCGCCGAAACGTTTGGTGGCGGGACCAGTGACGAAGG
CTTGAGCGAGGGCGTGCAAGATTCCGAATACCGCAAGCGACAGGCCGATCATCGTCGCGCTCCAGCGAAA
GCGGTCCTCGCCGAAAATGACCCAGAGCGCTGCCGGCACCTGTCCTACGAGTTGCATGATAAAGAAGACA
GTCATAAGTGCGGCGACGATAGTCATGCCCCGCGCCCACCGGAAGGAGCTGACTGGGTTGAAGGCTCTCA
AGGGCATCGGTCGACGCTCTCCCTTATGCGACTCCTGCATTAGGAAGCAGCCCAGTAGTAGGTTGAGGCC
GTTGAGCACCGCCGCCGCAAGGAATGGTGCATGCAAGGAGATGGCGCCCAACAGTCCCCCGGCCACGGGG
CCTGCCACCATACCCACGCCGAAACAAGCGCTCATGAGCCCGAAGTGGCGAGCCCGATCTTCCCCATCGG
TGATGTCGGCGATATAGGCGCCAGCAACCGCACCTGTGGCGCCGGTGATGCCGGCCACGATGCGTCCGGC
GTAGAGGATCCACAGGACGGGTGTGGTCGCCATGATCGCGTAGTCGATAGTGGCTCCAAGTAGCGAAGCG
AGCAGGACTGGGCGGCGGCCAAAGCGGTCGGACAGTGCTCCGAGAACGGGTGCGCATAGAAATTGCATCA
ACGCATATAGCGCTAGCAGCACGCCATAGTGACTGGCGATGCTGTCGGAATGGACGATATCCCGCAAGAG
GCCCGGCAGTACCGGCATAACCAAGCCTATGCCTACAGCATCCAGGGTGACGGTGCCGAGGATGACGATG
AGCGCATTGTTAGATTTCATACACGGTGCCTGACTGCGTTAGCAATTTAACTGTGATAAACTACCGCATT
AAAGCTTGTTTTAGTCCCCTTCGTTTTTGGGGTAGTCTAAATCTATGGATTACTTGGTAGAACAGCAATC
TGTTTTAGTCCCCTTCGTTTTTGGGGTAGTCTAAATCGCTAGCATTATACCTAGGACTGAGCTAGCTGTC
AATCATTCCAGGGCCTTGTACTCGAACATCACTTTCACGAGTTCGCACAGTTCCTCGCTGTTCCGGTCGG
TCATCAGTTTCTTTTTCTTCAGATTCTTCAGGTGCACGATCTTCTCTGATTCCAGGGTCTGGATTTCGAT
CTTCTTGTCAGCGCCGATCTTGAAGGTGGCCACGAAGCCGTATTCTTTCAGAATGTCCACGATGGACTTC
ATGATGGCGTTCTTCAGCTTCCGGTCGTAGGACAGCAGCTTCCGCAGGTTTTCCAGCACTTCCAGCAGGC
TAATCTCGGCGTGGGGGATGTAGTTGAAGTGGGCAATGTAGTTCCGGATGTACAGGTCCTTTTTTTCCTG
CTTCAGTTTCTTCACTTTCTTGTCGGAGTAGATGCTCCGCTTTTCCACATTGTCCTTGTACAGTTCTTTG
TAGAAGTTGATATACTTTTCCACGATCTGGCCGCTTTTGTACTTCACATTCTTGGAGTTGTCGAAATTGA
AAATTTCCTCGATGTAGTGGTTCTCGGGAAACTCGCCCTTCAGCCGGAATCTCAGGTCCCGCTCCCAGAT
GCTGGTGTAGCCCACGAGCCGGTGCAGGATCTTCAGCAGCAGGCCCTGCAGCAGGTTCAGCTCATTGAAT
TCCACCTTGTTCTTCAGGTGGGTGTACTTCTGGATGTTGCCGATGGCCTTCTCATACTCTTTGTAGTCCT
CGTCGTTGAACTTTTCGTCCTTCTTGGGTCTGGCGTACTTCCGGTGCAGGTTCTGCTGCATGGTGTAGTT
CTTTTCAATCTCATTCTTCTTGTTGCTGTACTCTTTCAGTTCTTTCAGGCTGATCTTATACTTGGCCTTA
TCGGCGATCTTTTCCAGCAGATTCAGCATGCCGTATTTCTTGATATTGTAGAAGGCCCGGTGCTTGATGA
TGTTCTCGCCGTCGAAATAGATCTTGTTGGTGTCGAACTTTTTCAGCTCTTTCCGGTCCTTGATTTTGTT
TTCGTTGAAGTCCAGGAACTTGCCGATCTCGTTGGCTTCCAGCTCGAAGTCCTCGGTCACTCTGTTGTTG
TCCAGGTTCAGCAGGTTGATCAGTTCCAGCTCGTCGCTGAAGGTTTCTTCTTTGTTGGCGGACTGGTACT
TTTCCAGGCTGCCCTTCAGGTTGGTCAGCTCTTTGTGGTTCAGCAGCTTCAGGATCAGGTAAAACATGTT
CAGATTCTCGGTGTACTTCAGAATCTTCCCCAGCTTGATCTCGCGCACGAACTCATTGATCTCGTGAGGG
ATTTCTTTGTTCCGATTGTGCTTCTCATAGTTCTTCAGGATCTTGTCGTACTTCTCTTTGTTATCCTTTT
TGATCTTGATCTTGGAGAAGATGTCGTTGTTGTCATTGTTGTTGTTGCTCTCGATATACTTCAGATTGTT
CTTGTTCAGGTAGTCGATGAAGCCCTTCAGGAAAATCTGCTGAATAAAGTCGATGTAGGTATTCTTTTCC
TCTTTGTCCTGGTTGTTGATCATCTCTCTGCTCTGGATGATGGCCAGGTATTCCACGGGCACGGTTTTCT
CGATGTTCTCGAACTTCTGATACTTGTAGTGGCCGGTTTTCTGGTTCCGCTGCTTGTTAATCTTGATCAC
TTCATTGGTGATCTTAAAGAACACCTTGGAGTTTTTCACGAACTTGTTCAGGAACTCGCCGTAGTAGATA
TTCTTCAGCAGGTAGATCTGGGCGTCCTTCTCTTCTTTGTCCTTGGGCACGCTCCAAAAAAACTTCAGGG
TATTCCGCAGGTCCTCAATCTTGTTGTACAGCTTGGTGAAGCTGGGCACGAAGGGGATGTTTTTGTTCAC
GAAGTTGAACTTGGTATTCTTCAGGTACTTGATGATCACATCCTTCTCGTAGTAGTTGAACACGTTGGCG
CTGTTCAGCTGCTTGAAGATTTTCAGCTTCAGCTTCTTTTCGTTGATTTCGTTCTGAAACATCTTCTTGG
AGATCTCGCTGGGGGCGATATTCTTGAAGGCGAAGATGTCCTTGCCTTCCAGTTCCAGGTTGAAGTGCAC
GATGCCGTGTCTGATGCTGCTGATGGCCTCGTCGATGTTGGCGAAGAAGTCCTCGATCTCGTTCTTGTTG
TCCATGTTGAAGTCGTAGCTGTAGAACATCTTCAGATTTTCTTTCACTTCGTTCTGCTTGTTCTCATTGT
AGATCTTGTCCACCTCGCCGGACACGTATTTCTCTTCGCCCTTGTTGTTCTTCACGGTCTTGCCCCGCAT
CCGGCCGGTGATATCGTTCTCGTTCTCGGTTTCCAGGATGTTCCTCAGGCTGAAGTAGGCCACGCTGGAC
ACGCCGATGATGTTTCTCAGGAAGGCCTCGTTCTGCCGGTTCCGGGCGATAAAGTCGGAGGTGGCGATCT
CGCCCACTTGCAGATAGTAGTTGTACTTGCCGCAGTTCCGCACGTAGGTGTCCAGCTTGTTCAGCAGTTT
GTTTTCGATCAGCTTTTTCAGATTCTGGTACTCGAAGATCCGCTTGATCTTATCGTTGCTGATGTTGCTC
AGCCGCTTGTACACGTAGTTTTTCAGCAGCTGGGACATCTCGATTTCCACGAAGTGGCAGAAGGCGTACT
TAATATTCTTGTCGTTCAGTTCCTCTTTGTCCAGGTAGTACTTGTAGAACACCTGGCTTTTCTTCAGCTC
AGACATGTCGGGGATCTTCTCAATCAGCTCTTTGATGTTGTTCACGTTCTGGATCTCTTCGTAGATAATC
TTGGCGAAGTTCTCTTTGTCGTTCTTCCGGCCGATGATCTTGTGATAGTACTCGCGGATCTTGTACTTCT
CGTGCTTCTTGCTGTTCTCGATCAGGAAAAACAGTTTCTCGATATCCTCTTTCTTATACAGCTTGTCGAA
GGCTTCCTGCACGTTGTTGATGTAGTCGTTGCGCTTGGCGCTCTCTCTGTAGTAGTCGTAGATGATGTTC
CGCTTGCTCTTGCCGCCCACTTTTTCCACGTTGTTCTCGTTGATCTTCTGGTAGTTGGCCTTGTTCTCTT
CGAAGCTGTACTTCAGGCTGTTGATCTTGTTCAGCTTGGCTTCCACGTCCTTCCGAAAGATTTCCAGTTC
CTCAGAGTTCACGTCCTCGTTCAGCAGGATCTTCTTCAGCACGGAGAAGCTGTTCTTGTTTTTCAGGTCG
TACTCGCTGATGTCCTCTTCGCTATAGTTCTTGTCCTGCACGGCGTTCTTTTCTTTCCGGTTCTTCAGAT
ACAGCACGCTGTCCTTCAGGTGCAGCACCTTGTTGCTAAAGAACTTCTTCAGGTTCTCTCTTCTGATCCG
GTTCTCTTCCTCGGAGGCGTTGTCGGGGTTCTTGATGTAGATGTCCAGCCGGATGCTCAGCAGCTCGCTC
AGTCTCTCGCTGGTCCGGTTTTCCTCGCTGGTGGACTTCACGAGCTTGCCCTCTTCGATGTACTTCTTGT
GGCTGATGCCGTCGACCTTGGTCACTTTCATGGATAAGACCTCCTAACATACGAGCCGGAAGCATAAAGT
GTAAATCTAGAAATATTTTATCTGATTAATAAGATGATCTTCTTGAGATCGTTTTGGTCTGCGCGTAATC
TCTTGCTCTGAAAACGAAAAAACCGCCTTGCAGGGCGGTTTTTCGAAGGTTCTCTGAGCTACCAACTCTT
TGAACCGAGGTAACTGGCTTGGAGGAGCGCAGTCACCAAAACTTGTCCTTTCAGTTTAGCCTTAACCGGC
GCATGACTTCAAGACTAACTCCTCTAAATCAATTACCAGTGGCTGCTGCCAGTGGTGCTTTTGCATGTCT
TTCCGGGTTGGACTCAAGACGATAGTTACCGGATAAGGCGCAGCGGTCGGACTGAACGGGGGGTTCGTGC
ATACAGTCCAGCTTGGAGCGAACTGCCTACCCGGAACTGAGTGTCAGGCGTGGAATGAGACAAACGCGGC
CATAACAGCGGAATGACACCGGTAAACCGAAAGGCAGGAACAGGAGAGCGCACGAGGGAGCCGCCAGGGG
GAAACGCCTGGTATCTTTATAGTCCTGTCGGGTTTCGCCACCACTGATTTGAGCGTCAGATTTCGTGATG
CTTGTCAGGGGGGCGGAGCCTATGGAAAAACGGCTTTGCCGCGGCCCTCTCACTTCCCTGTTAAGTATCT
TCCTGGCATCTTCCAGGAAATCTCCGCCCCGTTCGTAAGCCATTTCCGCTCGCCGCAGTCGAACGACCGA
GCGTAGCGAGTCAGTGAGCGAGGAAGCGGAATATATCCTGTATCACATATTCTGCTGACGCACCGGTGCA
GCCTTTTTTCTCCTGCCACATGAAGCACTTCACTGACACCCTCATCAGTGCCAACATAGTAAGCCAGTAT
ACACTCCGCTAGCGCTGATGTCCGGCGGTGCTTTTGCCGTTACGCACCACCCCGTCAGTAGCTGAACAGG
AGGGACAGCTGATAGAAACAGAAGCCACTGGAGCACCTCAAAAACACCATCATACACTAAATCAGTAAGT
TGGCAGCATCACCCGACGCACTTTGCGCCGAATAAATACCTGTGACGGAAGATCACTTCGCAGAATAAAT
AAATCCTGGTGTCCCTGTTGATACCGGGAAGCCCTGGGCCAACTTTTGGCGAAAATGACACGTTGATCGG
CACGTAAGAGGTTCCAACTTTCACCATAATGAAATAAGATCACTACCGGGCGTATTTTTTGAGTTATCGA
GATTTTCAGGAGCTAAGGAAGCTAAAATGGAGAAAAAAATCACTGGATATACCACCGTTGATATATCCCA
ATGGCATCGTAAAGAACATTTTGAGGCATTTCAGTCAGTTGCTCAATGTACCTATAACCAGACCGTTCAG
CTGGATATTACGGCCTTTTTAAAGACCGTAAAGAAAAATAAGCACAAGTTTTATCCGGCCTTTATTCACA
TTCTTGCCCGCCTGATGAATGCTCATCCGGAATTCCGTATGGCAATGAAAGACGGTGAGCTGGTGATATG
GGATAGTGTTCACCCTTGTTACACCGTTTTCCATGAGCAAACTGAAACGTTTTCATCGCTCTGGAGTGAA
TACCACGACGATTTCCGGCAGTTTCTACACATATATTCGCAAGATGTGGCGTGTTACGGTGAAAACCTGG
CCTATTTCCCTAAAGGGTTTATTGAGAATATGTTTTTCGTGTCAGCCAATCCCTGGGTGAGTTTCACCAG
TTTTGATTTAAACGTGGCCAATATGGACAACTTCTTCGCCCCCGTTTTCACCATGGGCAAATATTATACG
CAAGGCGACAAGGTGCTGATGCCGCTGGCGATTCAGGTTCATCATGCCGTTTGTGATGGCTTCCATGTCG
GCAGAATGCTTAATGAATTACAACAGTACTGCGATGAGTGGCAGGGCGGGGCGTAATTTTTTTAAGGCAG
TTATTGGTGCCCTTAAACGCCTGGTTGCTACGCCTGAATAAGTGATAATAAGCGGATGAATGGCAGAAAT
TCGAAAGCAAATTCGACCCGGTCGTCGGTTCAGGGCAGGGTCGTTAAATAGCCGCTTATGTCTATTGCTG
GTTTACCGGTTTATTGACTACCGGAAGCAGTGTGACCGTGTGCTTCTCAAATGCCTGAGGCCAGTTTGCT
CAGGCTCTCCCCGTGGAGGTAATAATTGACGATATGATCATTTATTCTGCCTCCCAGAGCCTGATAAAAA
CGGTTAGCGCTTCGTTAATACAGATGTAGGTGTTCCACAGGGTAGCCAGCAGCATCCTGCGATGCAGATC
CGGAACATAATGGTGCAGGGCGCTTGTTTCGGCGTGGGTATGGTGGCAGGCCCCGTGGCCGGGGGACTGT
TGGGCGCTGCCGGCACCTGTCCTACGAGTTGCATGATAAAGAAGACAGTCATAAGTGCGGCGACGATAGT
CATGCCCCGCGCCCACCGGAAGGAGCTACCGGCAGCGGTGCGGACTGTTGTAACTCAGAATAAGAAATGA
GGCCGCTCATGGCGTTGACTCTCAGTCATAGTATCGTGGTATCACCGGTTGGTTCCACTCTCTGTTGCGG
GCAACTTCAGCAGCACGTAGGGGACTTCCGCGTTTCCAGACTTTACGAAACACGGAAACCGAAGACCATT
CATGTTGTTGCTCAGGTCGCAGACGTTTTGCAGCAGCAGTCGCTTCACGTTCGCTCGCGTATCGGTGATT
CATTCTGCTAACCAGTAAGGCAACCCCGCCAGCCTAGCCGGGTCCTCAACGACAGGAGCACGATCATGCG
CACCCGTGGCCAGGACCCAACGCTGCCCGAGATGCGCCGCGTGCGGCTGCTGGAGATGGCGGACGCGATG
GATATGTTCTGCCAAGGGTTGGTTTGCGCATTCACAGTTCTCCGCAAGAATTGATTGGCTCCAATTCTTG
GAGTGGTGAATCCGTTAGCGAGGTGCCGCCGGCTTCCATTCAGGTCGAGGTGGCCCGGCTCCATGCACCG
CGACGCAACGCGGGGAGGCA
Features (pLannotate 1.2.2; 13 found; start..end, strand, type, name):
   1298..1332    -  promoter       J23119 promoter: bacterial promoter (Registry of Standard Biological Parts BBa J23119)
   1336..4791    -  CDS            LwCas13a: Leptotrichia wadei CRISPR-Cas effector that acts as an RNA-guided RNAse (Abudayyeh et al., 2017) previously called C2c2
   4806..4835    -  promoter       lac promoter: promoter for the E. coli lac operon
   4873..5418    +  rep_origin     p15A ori: Plasmids containing the medium-copy-number p15A origin of replication can be propagated in E. coli cells that contain a second plasmid with the ColE1 origin.
   5506..5561    +  rep_origin     RSF ori (fragment): Plasmids containing the RSF 1030 origin of replication can be propagated in E. coli cells that contain additional plasmids with compatible origins.
   5680..5823    -  mobile_element IS1 (fragment): prokaryotic transposable element IS1
   5944..6046    +  promoter       cat promoter: promoter of the E. coli cat gene encoding chloramphenicol acetyltransferase
   6047..6703    +  CDS            cat: CAT_ECOLX - Experimental evidence at protein level: Swiss-Prot protein existence level 1. This enzyme is an effector of chloramphenicol resistance in bacteria. From Escherichia coli. This protein is used as a marker in many commonly used cloning vectors, such as pACYC184.
   7005..7103    -  CDS            YPB2_ECOLX (fragment): Protein predicted: Swiss-Prot protein existence level 4. From Escherichia coli.
   7090..7147    +  CDS            TcR (fragment): tetracycline efflux protein; tet; confers resistance to tetracycline
   7144..7237    -  CDS            TcR (fragment): tetracycline efflux protein; tet; confers resistance to tetracycline
   7373..7498    +  CDS            YPB1_ECOLX (fragment): Protein predicted: Swiss-Prot protein existence level 4. From Escherichia coli.
   7740..1140    -  CDS            TcR (across the origin): tetracycline efflux protein; tet; confers resistance to tetracycline
