[The description below was written by a language model from this plasmid's Addgene catalogue record and pLannotate feature annotations shown in this document.]
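Description:
pC011 LwCas13a locus with targeting spacer is a low-copy bacterial expression and CRISPR plasmid built on the pACYC184 backbone, with a total size of about 7.8 kb. It replicates in E. coli from the p15A origin, which is compatible with ColE1-type plasmids and so allows it to be maintained alongside a second plasmid in the same cell. Selection is by chloramphenicol, through the cat gene driven by its own promoter. The annotation also picks up pACYC184 remnants: an IS1 fragment, a short RSF-like origin fragment, small predicted ORF fragments, and tetracycline-resistance sequence. The latter appears both as short fragments and as a longer stretch spanning the sequence origin. The record lists only chloramphenicol as the resistance, so tetracycline resistance should not be assumed.

The payload is the roughly 3.5 kb coding sequence for LwCas13a (also LwaCas13a, formerly C2c2) from Leptotrichia wadei, an RNA-guided RNase that cleaves RNA targets specified by its CRISPR RNA. On the minus strand, a lac promoter sits immediately upstream of the Cas13a ORF and presumably drives its expression. A constitutive synthetic J23119 promoter lies just downstream of the ORF, positioned to transcribe the adjacent region. This is where the CRISPR repeat and targeting spacer named in the title would be expected, but the feature table does not annotate them and the record does not state the spacer's target.

The construct reconstitutes a minimal Cas13a locus for heterologous expression in E. coli. It is suited to bacterial assays of RNA-guided interference by LwCas13a, most naturally compared against a non-targeting spacer control. It was deposited with work on Cas13a-based nucleic acid detection.
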