Addgene plasmid #91903: pC011 LwCas13a locus with targeting spacer
Purpose: LwCas13a locus into pACYC184 with targeting spacer
Depositing lab: Feng Zhang. Depositing organization: Broad Institute. Publication: Nucleic acid detection with CRISPR-Cas13a/C2c2. Gootenberg JS, Abudayyeh OO, Lee JW, Essletzbichler P, Dy AJ, Joung J, Verdine V, Donghia N, Daringer NM, Freije CA, Myhrvold C, Bhattacharyya RP, Livny J, Regev A, Koonin EV, Hung DT, Sabeti PC, Collins JJ, Zhang F. Science. 2017 Apr 13. pii: eaam9321. doi: 10.1126/science.aam9321. PubMed 28408723.
Backbone
  Vector backbone: pACYC184
  Backbone size w/o insert (bp): 4153
  Total vector size (bp): 7791
  Vector type: Bacterial Expression, CRISPR
Growth in bacteria
  Bacterial resistance: Chloramphenicol, 25 μg/mL
  Growth temperature: 37°C
  Growth strain: NEB Stable
  Copy number: Low Copy
Gene/Insert
  Gene/Insert name: LwCas13a with targeting spacer (alt name: LwaCas13a)
  Species: Leptotrichia wadeii
  Insert size (bp): 3456
Terms and licenses: Academic/Nonprofit Terms; Industry Terms
How to cite: pC011 LwCas13a locus with targeting spacer was a gift from Feng Zhang (Addgene plasmid # 91903 ; http://n2t.net/addgene:91903 ; RRID:Addgene_91903)
